>Addgene plasmid #87337 | pEGFP-C1X-Nup88-mut | addgene full sequence | sequence record 177635 | Addgene NGS Result
GACTAATTTTTTTTATTTATGCAGAGGCCGAGGCCGCCTCGGCCTCTGAGCTATTCCAGAAGTAGTGAGG
AGGCTTTTTTGGAGGCCTAGGCTTTTGCAAAGATCGATCAAGAGACAGGATGAGGATCGTTTCGCATGAT
TGAACAAGATGGATTGCACGCAGGTTCTCCGGCCGCTTGGGTGGAGAGGCTATTCGGCTATGACTGGGCA
CAACAGACAATCGGCTGCTCTGATGCCGCCGTGTTCCGGCTGTCAGCGCAGGGGCGCCCGGTTCTTTTTG
TCAAGACCGACCTGTCCGGTGCCCTGAATGAACTGCAAGACGAGGCAGCGCGGCTATCGTGGCTGGCCAC
GACGGGCGTTCCTTGCGCAGCTGTGCTCGACGTTGTCACTGAAGCGGGAAGGGACTGGCTGCTATTGGGC
GAAGTGCCGGGGCAGGATCTCCTGTCATCTCACCTTGCTCCTGCCGAGAAAGTATCCATCATGGCTGATG
CAATGCGGCGGCTGCATACGCTTGATCCGGCTACCTGCCCATTCGACCACCAAGCGAAACATCGCATCGA
GCGAGCACGTACTCGGATGGAAGCCGGTCTTGTCGATCAGGATGATCTGGACGAAGAGCATCAGGGGCTC
GCGCCAGCCGAACTGTTCGCCAGGCTCAAGGCGAGCATGCCCGACGGCGAGGATCTCGTCGTGACCCATG
GCGATGCCTGCTTGCCGAATATCATGGTGGAAAATGGCCGCTTTTCTGGATTCATCGACTGTGGCCGGCT
GGGTGTGGCGGACCGCTATCAGGACATAGCGTTGGCTACCCGTGATATTGCTGAAGAGCTTGGCGGCGAA
TGGGCTGACCGCTTCCTCGTGCTTTACGGTATCGCCGCTCCCGATTCGCAGCGCATCGCCTTCTATCGCC
TTCTTGACGAGTTCTTCTGAGCGGGACTCTGGGGTTCGAAATGACCGACCAAGCGACGCCCAACCTGCCA
TCACGAGATTTCGATTCCACCGCCGCCTTCTATGAAAGGTTGGGCTTCGGAATCGTTTTCCGGGACGCCG
GCTGGATGATCCTCCAGCGCGGGGATCTCATGCTGGAGTTCTTCGCCCACCCTAGGGGGAGGCTAACTGA
AACACGGAAGGAGACAATACCGGAAGGAACCCGCGCTATGACGGCAATAAAAAGACAGAATAAAACGCAC
GGTGTTGGGTCGTTTGTTCATAAACGCGGGGTTCGGTCCCAGGGCTGGCACTCTGTCGATACCCCACCGA
GACCCCATTGGGGCCAATACGCCCGCGTTTCTTCCTTTTCCCCACCCCACCCCCCAAGTTCGGGTGAAGG
CCCAGGGCTCGCAGCCAACGTCGGGGCGGCAGGCCCTGCCATAGCCTCAGGTTACTCATATATACTTTAG
ATTGATTTAAAACTTCATTTTTAATTTAAAAGGATCTAGGTGAAGATCCTTTTTGATAATCTCATGACCA
AAATCCCTTAACGTGAGTTTTCGTTCCACTGAGCGTCAGACCCCGTAGAAAAGATCAAAGGATCTTCTTG
AGATCCTTTTTTTCTGCGCGTAATCTGCTGCTTGCAAACAAAAAAACCACCGCTACCAGCGGTGGTTTGT
TTGCCGGATCAAGAGCTACCAACTCTTTTTCCGAAGGTAACTGGCTTCAGCAGAGCGCAGATACCAAATA
CTGTTCTTCTAGTGTAGCCGTAGTTAGGCCACCACTTCAAGAACTCTGTAGCACCGCCTACATACCTCGC
TCTGCTAATCCTGTTACCAGTGGCTGCTGCCAGTGGCGATAAGTCGTGTCTTACCGGGTTGGACTCAAGA
CGATAGTTACCGGATAAGGCGCAGCGGTCGGGCTGAACGGGGGGTTCGTGCACACAGCCCAGCTTGGAGC
GAACGACCTACACCGAACTGAGATACCTACAGCGTGAGCTATGAGAAAGCGCCACGCTTCCCGAAGGGAG
AAAGGCGGACAGGTATCCGGTAAGCGGCAGGGTCGGAACAGGAGAGCGCACGAGGGAGCTTCCAGGGGGA
AACGCCTGGTATCTTTATAGTCCTGTCGGGTTTCGCCACCTCTGACTTGAGCGTCGATTTTTGTGATGCT
CGTCAGGGGGGCGGAGCCTATGGAAAAACGCCAGCAACGCGGCCTTTTTACGGTTCCTGGCCTTTTGCTG
GCCTTTTGCTCACATGTTCTTTCCTGCGTTATCCCCTGATTCTGTGGATAACCGTATTACCGCCATGCAT
TAGTTATTAATAGTAATCAATTACGGGGTCATTAGTTCATAGCCCATATATGGAGTTCCGCGTTACATAA
CTTACGGTAAATGGCCCGCCTGGCTGACCGCCCAACGACCCCCGCCCATTGACGTCAATAATGACGTATG
TTCCCATAGTAACGCCAATAGGGACTTTCCATTGACGTCAATGGGTGGAGTATTTACGGTAAACTGCCCA
CTTGGCAGTACATCAAGTGTATCATATGCCAAGTACGCCCCCTATTGACGTCAATGACGGTAAATGGCCC
GCCTGGCATTATGCCCAGTACATGACCTTATGGGACTTTCCTACTTGGCAGTACATCTACGTATTAGTCA
TCGCTATTACCATGGTGATGCGGTTTTGGCAGTACATCAATGGGCGTGGATAGCGGTTTGACTCACGGGG
ATTTCCAAGTCTCCACCCCATTGACGTCAATGGGAGTTTGTTTTGGCACCAAAATCAACGGGACTTTCCA
AAATGTCGTAACAACTCCGCCCCATTGACGCAAATGGGCGGTAGGCGTGTACGGTGGGAGGTCTATATAA
GCAGAGCTGGTTTAGTGAACCGTCAGATCCGCTAGCGCTACCGGTCGCCACCATGGTGAGCAAGGGCGAG
GAGCTGTTCACCGGGGTGGTGCCCATCCTGGTCGAGCTGGACGGCGACGTAAACGGCCACAAGTTCAGCG
TGTCCGGCGAGGGCGAGGGCGATGCCACCTACGGCAAGCTGACCCTGAAGTTCATCTGCACCACCGGCAA
GCTGCCCGTGCCCTGGCCCACCCTCGTGACCACCCTGACCTACGGCGTGCAGTGCTTCAGCCGCTACCCC
GACCACATGAAGCAGCACGACTTCTTCAAGTCCGCCATGCCCGAAGGCTACGTCCAGGAGCGCACCATCT
TCTTCAAGGACGACGGCAACTACAAGACCCGCGCCGAGGTGAAGTTCGAGGGCGACACCCTGGTGAACCG
CATCGAGCTGAAGGGCATCGACTTCAAGGAGGACGGCAACATCCTGGGGCACAAGCTGGAGTACAACTAC
AACAGCCACAACGTCTATATCATGGCCGACAAGCAGAAGAACGGCATCAAGGTGAACTTCAAGATCCGCC
ACAACATCGAGGACGGCAGCGTGCAGCTCGCCGACCACTACCAGCAGAACACCCCCATCGGCGACGGCCC
CGTGCTGCTGCCCGACAACCACTACCTGAGCACCCAGTCCGCCCTGAGCAAAGACCCCAACGAGAAGCGC
GATCACATGGTCCTGCTGGAGTTCGTGACCGCCGCCGGGATCACTCTCGGCATGGACGAGCTGTACAAGT
CCGGACTCAGATCTCGACTTCCCGGGGCGGCCGCCGAGGGACCGGTGGGCGACGGCGAGCTGTGGCAGAC
CTGGCTTCCTAACCACGTCGTGTTCTTGCGGCTCCGGGAGGGACTGAAAAACCAGAGTCCAACCGAAGCT
GAGAAACCAGCTTCTTCGTCGTTGCCTTCGTCGCCGCCGCCGCAGTTGCTGACGAGAAACGTGGTCTTTG
GCCTCGGCGGAGAGCTTTTCCTGTGGGACGGAGAAGACAGCTCCTTCTTAGTCGTTCGCCTTCGGGGCCC
CAGCGGCGGCGGCGAAGAGCCCGCCCTGTCCCAGTACCAGAGATTGCTTTGCATAAATCCACCCCTGTTT
GAAATCTATCAAGTCTTGTTAAGCCCAACACAACATCATGTAGCACTTATAGGAATAAAAGGACTTATGG
TATTAGAATTACCTAAAAGATGGGGGAAGAATTCTGAATTTGAAGGTGGAAAATCAACAGTGAATTGTAG
TACCACTCCAGTTGCGGAGAGATTTTTCACCAGTTCCACCTCTCTGACTCTAAAGCATGCTGCATGGTAT
CCAAGTGAAATCCTGGATCCCCACGTAGTGCTGTTAACATCAGACAACGTAATCAGAATTTACTCACTAC
GTGAGCCGCAGACACCCACTAACGTGATAATACTTTCAGAAGCCGAAGAGGAAAGTCTAGTACTCAATAA
AGGAAGGGCGTATACCGCATCTCTAGGAGAGACAGCAGTTGCATTTGACTTTGGGCCATTGGCAGCAGTC
CCAAAGACTCTATTTGGACAAAACGGCAAAGATGAAGTAGTGGCATACCCACTGTACATCTTATATGAAA
ATGGAGAGACTTTCCTGACATACATCAGTCTGTTACACAGCCCTGGAAATATTGGAAAGCTGTTGGGTCC
ATTGCCCATGCATCCTGCGGCTGAAGATAACTATGGTTATGATGCGTGTGCTGTACTCTGCTTACCCTGT
GTCCCCAATATCTTAGTGATCGCTACTGAATCAGGAATGCTGTATCACTGTGTCGTGCTAGAAGGGGAAG
AAGAAGATGACCACACGTCAGAAAAGTCCTGGGATTCCAGGATTGACCTCATTCCTTCTCTGTATGTGTT
TGAATGTGTTGAGTTGGAGCTTGCTTTGAAACTGGCATCTGGAGAGGATGACCCTTTTGATTCTGACTTT
TCTTGTCCAGTCAAACTTCATAGAGATCCCAAGTGTCCTTCAAGATATCACTGTACTCATGAAGCTGGTG
TACATAGTGTTGGGCTAACTTGGATTCATAAACTTCACAAATTTCTTGGATCAGATGAAGAAGATAAGGA
TAGTTTACAGGAACTCTCTACAGAACAGAAATGCTTTGTTGAACACATCCTTTGTACGAAGCCATTGCCC
TGCAGGCAGCCAGCTCCAATTCGAGGATTTTGGATTGTACCTGACATTCTGGGACCCACGATGATCTGCA
TCACCAGTACCTATGAATGCCTCATATGGCCGTTATTAAGTACAGTCCATCCAGCGTCTCCTCCCCTGCT
TTGTACTCGAGAAGATGTTGAAGTGGCAGAGTCTCCCCTCCGTGTTCTGGCTGAAACCCCAGATTCCTTT
GAAAAGCATATTAGAAGCATTTTGCAACGTAGTGTTGCCAATCCAGCATTTTTGAAAGCTTCAGAGAAAG
ATATTGCTCCTCCTCCTGAAGAATGCCTTCAGCTCCTCAGCAGAGCCACCCAGGTGTTCAGAGAGCAGTA
CATTCTCAAACAGGACTTGGCAAAGGAGGAGATTCAGCGGAGGGTCAAATTATTATGTGACCAAAAAAAG
AAACAACTAGAAGATCTCAGTTATTGTCGAGAAGAGAGGAAAAGTCTGCGGGAAATGGCTGAGCGTTTAG
CTGACAAATATGAGGAAGCTAAAGAAAAACAAGAGGATATCATGAACAGGATGAAAAAACTACTTCACAG
TTTTCACTCTGAGCTCCCAGTTCTCTCTGATAGTGAGCGAGACATGAAGAAAGAATTACAGCTGATACCT
GATCAACTTCGACATTTGGGCAATGCCATCAAACAGGTTACTATGAAAAAGGATTATCAACAGCAAAAGA
TGGAGAAGGTGTTGAGTCTTCCAAAACCCACCATTATTCTCAGTGCCTACCAGCGAAAGTGCATTCAGTC
CATCCTGAAAGAGGAGGGTGAACATATAAGGGAAATGGTGAAGCAAATCAATGATATCCGTAACCACGTC
AATTTTTAGTCTAGACTCGAGGATCCGAGCTCCGCGGAGATCCACCGGATCTAGATAACTGATCATAATC
AGCCATACCACATTTGTAGAGGTTTTACTTGCTTTAAAAAACCTCCCACACCTCCCCCTGAACCTGAAAC
ATAAAATGAATGCAATTGTTGTTGTTAACTTGTTTATTGCAGCTTATAATGGTTACAAATAAAGCAATAG
CATCACAAATTTCACAAATAAAGCATTTTTTTCACTGCATTCTAGTTGTGGTTTGTCCAAACTCATCAAT
GTATCTTAACGCGTAAATTGTAAGCGTTAATATTTTGTTAAAATTCGCGTTAAATTTTTGTTAAATCAGC
TCATTTTTTAACCAATAGGCCGAAATCGGCAAAATCCCTTATAAATCAAAAGAATAGACCGAGATAGGGT
[37 nt withheld, positions 6231-6267]
AAAGAACGTGGACTCCAACGTCAAAGG
[49 nt withheld, positions 6295-6343]
T
[91 nt withheld, positions 6345-6435]
G
[124 nt withheld, positions 6437-6560]
CAGGTGGCACTTTTCGGGGAAATGTGCGCGGAACCCCTATTTGTTTATTTTTCTAAATACATTCAAATAT
GTATCCGCTCATGAGACAATAACCCTGATAAATGCTTCAATAATATTGAAAAAGGAAGAGTCCTGAGGCG
GAAAGAACCAGCTGTGGAATGTGTGTCAGTTAGGGTGTGGAAAGTCCCCAGGCTCCCCAGCAGGCAGAAG
TATGCAAAGCATGCATCTCAATTAGTCAGCAACCAGGTGTGGAAAGTCCCCAGGCTCCCCAGCAGGCAGA
AGTATGCAAAGCATGCATCTCAATTAGTCAGCAACCATAGTCCCGCCCCTAACTCCGCCCATCCCGCCCC
TAACTCCGCCCAGTTCCGCCCATTCTCCGCCCCATGGCT
Features (pLannotate 1.2.2; 15 found; start..end, strand, type, name):
    136..930     +  CDS            NeoR/KanR: aminoglycoside phosphotransferase from Tn5; aph(3')-II (or nptII); confers resistance to neomycin, kanamycin, and G418 (Geneticin®)
    951..1103    +  CDS            ble (fragment): BLE_KLEPN - Experimental evidence at protein level: Swiss-Prot protein existence level 1. Binding protein with a strong affinity to the bleomycin family of antibiotics. Binds to CL990; an antimitotic-antibiotic compound. From Klebsiella pneumoniae.
   1162..1209    +  polyA_signal   HSV TK poly(A) signal: herpes simplex virus thymidine kinase polyadenylation signal (Cole and Stacy, 1985)
   1300..1316    -  polyA_signal   bGH poly(A) signal (fragment): bovine growth hormone polyadenylation signal
   1538..2126    +  rep_origin     ori: high-copy-number ColE1/pMB1/pBR322/pUC origin of replication
   2301..2604    +  enhancer       CMV enhancer: human cytomegalovirus immediate early enhancer
   2605..2808    +  promoter       CMV promoter: human cytomegalovirus (CMV) immediate early promoter
   2853..3569    +  CDS            EGFP: EGFP is a basic (constitutively fluorescent) green fluorescent protein published in 1996, derived from Aequorea victoria. It is reported to be a rapidly-maturing weak dimer with moderate acid sensitivity.
   3570..3587    +  misc_feature   MCS (fragment): multiple cloning site
   3597..5816    +  CDS            NUP88: NUP88_HUMAN - Experimental evidence at protein level: Swiss-Prot protein existence level 1. Component of nuclear pore complex. From Homo sapiens (Human).
   5870..5954    +  CDS            large T antigen (fragment): large T antigen from SV40 (simian virus 40)
   5977..6098    +  polyA_signal   SV40 poly(A) signal: SV40 polyadenylation signal
   6132..6560    -  rep_origin     f1 ori (sequence partly withheld): f1 bacteriophage origin of replication; arrow indicates direction of (+) strand synthesis
   6587..6691    +  promoter       AmpR promoter: bla
   6693..101     +  promoter       SV40 promoter (across the origin): SV40 enhancer and early promoter
