[The description below was written by a language model from this plasmid's Addgene catalogue record and pLannotate feature annotations shown in this document.]
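Description:
pEGFP-C1X-Nup88-mut is a mammalian expression plasmid built on pEGFP-C1X, a derivative of the Clontech pEGFP-C1 vector in which the multiple cloning site has been modified. It is propagated in E. coli as a high-copy plasmid through a ColE1/pUC-type origin and also carries an f1 phage origin. A single Tn5 aminoglycoside phosphotransferase gene (NeoR/KanR) serves both hosts. The bacterial AmpR (bla) promoter drives it to give kanamycin resistance in bacteria, while the adjacent SV40 enhancer/early promoter, together with the HSV TK polyadenylation signal, allows G418 selection of transfected mammalian cells. The short ble, bGH poly(A) and large T antigen matches in the feature table are only fragments, probably remnants of the backbone's source sequences rather than functional elements.

The payload is a fusion of EGFP to the N terminus of human nucleoporin 88 (NUP88), a component of the nuclear pore complex. The roughly 2.2 kb NUP88 coding sequence was cloned between NotI and XbaI sites downstream of EGFP, separated from it by a short stretch of the remaining cloning site. Transcription comes from the human cytomegalovirus immediate early enhancer and promoter and terminates at the SV40 poly(A) signal. The insert carries synonymous changes that preserve the protein sequence while making the transcript resistant to an shRNA against NUP88; the record does not give the positions of these changes or the shRNA target. This design suits knockdown-and-replacement experiments, in which endogenous Nup88 is depleted and the fluorescent version is expressed in its place. The associated publication concerns single-molecule fluorescence standards used to estimate nuclear pore complex stoichiometry.
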