Addgene plasmid #87337: pEGFP-C1X-Nup88-mut
Purpose: To express human Nup88 in mammalian cells. It contains synonymous mutations that are not targeted by shRNA
Depositing lab: Lei Lu. Depositing organization: Nanyang Technological University. Publication: The development of a single molecule fluorescence standard and its application in estimating the stoichiometry of the nuclear pore complex. Tie HC, Madugula V, Lu L. Biochem Biophys Res Commun. 2016 Sep 30;478(4):1694-9. doi: 10.1016/j.bbrc.2016.09.005. Epub 2016 Sep 6. PubMed 27613095.
Backbone
  Vector backbone: pEGFP-C1X
  Backbone manufacturer: Clontech
  Backbone size w/o insert (bp): 4761
  Modifications to backbone: multiple cloning sites of pEGFP-C1 have been modified
  Vector type: Mammalian Expression
  Selectable markers: Neomycin (select with G418)
Growth in bacteria
  Bacterial resistance: Kanamycin, 50 μg/mL
  Growth temperature: 37°C
  Growth strain: DH5alpha
  Copy number: High Copy
Gene/Insert
  Gene/Insert name: NUP88 (alt name: Nucleoporin 88)
  Species: H. sapiens (human)
  Insert size (bp): 2226
  Mutation: shRNA resistant changes
  GenBank ID: BC000335.2
  Entrez Gene: NUP88 (a.k.a. FADS4)
  Promoter: CMV
  Tag / fusion protein: EGFP (N terminal on backbone)
  Cloning method: Restriction Enzyme; 5′ cloning site NotI (not destroyed); 3′ cloning site XbaI (not destroyed)
  Sequencing primers: 5′ EGFP-C
Terms and licenses: Academic/Nonprofit Terms; Industry Terms: Not Available to Industry
How to cite: pEGFP-C1X-Nup88-mut was a gift from Lei Lu (Addgene plasmid # 87337 ; http://n2t.net/addgene:87337 ; RRID:Addgene_87337)
